>Addgene plasmid #110618 | pBTK552 | depositor full sequence | sequence record 208079 | pBTK552 sequence 9492 bps
CTGAAATCTGGCCCGCCCCTGTCCATGCCTCGCTGGCGGGGTGCCGGTGCCCGTGCCAGCTCGGCCCGCG
CAAGCTGGACGCTGGGCAGACCCATGACCTTGCTGACGGTGCGCTCGATGTAATCCGCTTCGTGGCCGGG
CTTGCGCTCTGCCAGCGCTGGGCTGGCCTCGGCCATGGCCTTGCCGATTTCCTCGGCACTGCGGCCCCGG
CTGGCCAGCTTCTGCGCGGCGATAAAGTCGCACTTGCTGAGGTCATGACCGAAGCGCTTGACCAGCCCGG
CCATCTCGCTGCGGTACTCGTCCAGCGCCGTGCGCCGGTGGCGGCTAAGCTGCCGCTCGGGCAGTTCGAG
GCTGGCCAGCCTGCGGGCCTTCTCCTGCTGCCGCTGGGCCTGCTCGATCTGCTGGCCAGCCTGCTGCACC
AGCGCCGGGCCAGCGGTGGCGGTCTTGCCCTTGGATTCACGCAGCAGCACCCACGGCTGATAACCGGCGC
GGGTGGTGTGCTTGTCCTTGCGGTTGGTGAAGCCCGCCAAGCGGCCATAGTGGCGGCTGTCGGCGCTGGC
CGGGTCGGCGTCGTACTCGCTGGCCAGCGTCCGGGCAATCTGCCCCCGAAGTTCACCGCCTGCGGCGTCG
GCCACCTTGACCCATGCCTGATAGTTCTTCGGGCTGGTTTCCACTACCAGGGCAGGCTCCCGGCCCTCGG
CTTTCATGTCATCCAGGTCAAACTCGCTGAGGTCGTCCACCAGCACCAGACCATGCCGCTCCTGCTCGGC
GGGCCTGATATACACGTCATTGCCCTGGGCATTCATCCGCTTGAGCCATGGCGTGTTCTGGAGCACTTCG
GCGGCTGACCATTCCCGGTTCATCATCTGGCCGGTGGGTGCGTCCCTGACGCCGATATCGAAGCGCTCAC
AGCCCATGGCCTTGAGCTGTCGGCCTATGGCCTGCAAAGTCCTGTCGTTCTTCATCGGGCCACCAAGCGC
AGCCAGATCGAGCCGTCCTCGGTTGTCAGTGGCGTCAGGTCGAGCAAGAGCAACGATGCGATCAGCAGCA
CCACCGTAGGCATCATGGAAGCCAGCATCACGGTTAGCCATAGCTTCCAGTGCCACCCCCGCGACGCGCT
CCGGGCGCTCTGCGCGGCGCTGCTCACCTCGGCGGCTACCTCCCGCAACTCTTTGGCCAGCTCCACCCAT
GCCGCCCCTGTCTGGCGCTGGGCTTTCAGCCACTCCGCCGCCTGCGCCTCGCTGGCCTGCTTGGTCTGGC
TCATGACCTGCCGGGCTTCGTCGGCCAGTGTCGCCATGCTCTGGGCCAGCGGTTCGATCTGCTCCGCTAA
CTCGTTGATGCCTCTGGATTTCTTCACTCTGTCGATTGCGTTCATGGTCTATTGCCTCCCGGTATTCCTG
TAAGTCGATGATCTGGGCGTTGGCGGTGTCGATGTTCAGGGCCACGTCTGCCCGGTCGGTGCGGATGCCC
CGGCCTTCCATCTCCACCACGTTCGGCCCCAGGTGAACACCGGGCAGGCGCTCGATGCCCTGCGCCTCAA
GTGTTCTGTGGTCAATGCGGGCGTCGTGGCCAGCCCGCTCTAATGCCCGGTTGGCATGGTCGGCCCATGC
CTCGCGGGTCTGCTCAAGCCATGCCTTGGGCTTGAGCGCTTCGGTCTTCTGTGCCCCGCCCTTCTCCGGG
GTCTTGCCGTTGTACCGCTTGAACCACTGAGCGGCGGGCCGCTCGATGCCGTCATTGATCCGCTCGGAGA
TCATCAGGTGGCAGTGCGGGTTCTCGCCGCCACCGGCATGGATGGCCAGCGTATACGGCAGGCGCTCGGC
ACCGGTCAGGTGCTGGGCGAACTCGGACGCCAGCGCCTTCTGCTGGTCGAGGGTCAGCTCGACCGGCAGG
GCAAATTCGACCTCCTTGAACAGCCGCCCATTGGCGCGTTCATACAGGTCGGCAGCATCCCAGTAGTCGG
CGGGCCGCTCGACGAACTCCGGCATGTGCCCGGATTCGGCGTGCAAGACTTCATCCATGTCGCGGGCATA
CTTGCCTTCGCGCTGGATGTAGTCGGCCTTGGCCCTGGCCGATTGGCCGCCCGACCTGCTGCCGGTTTTC
GCCGTAAGGTGATAAATCGCCATGCTGCCTCGCTGTTGCTTTTGCTTTTCGGCTCCATGCAATGGCCCTC
GGAGAGCGCACCGCCCGAAGGGTGGCCGTTAGGCCAGTTTCTCGAAGAGAAACCGGTAAGTGCGCCCTCC
CCTACAAAGTAGGGTCGGGATTGCCGCCGCTGTGCCTCCATGATAGCCTACGAGACAGCACATTAACAAT
GGGGTGTCAAGATGGTTAAGGGGAGCAACAAGGCGGCGGATCGGCTGGCCAAGCTCGAAGAACAACGAGC
GCGAATCAATGCCGAAATTCAGCGGGAGCGGGCAAGGGAACAGCAGCAAGAGCGCAAGAACGAAACAAGG
CGCAAGGTGCTGGTGGGGGCCATGATTTTGGCCAAGGTGAACAGCAGCGAGTGGCCGGAGGATCGGCTCA
TGGCGGCAATGGATGCGTACCTTGAACGCGACCACGACCGCGCCTTGTTCGGTCTGCCGCCACGCCAGAA
GGATGAGCCGGGCTGAATGATCGACCGAGACAGGCCCTGCGGGGCTGCACACGCGCCCCCACCCTTCGGG
TAGGGGGAAAGGCCGCTAAAGCGGCTAAAAGCGCTCCAGCGTATTTCTGCGGGGTTTGGTGTGGGGTTTA
GCGGGCTTTGCCCGCCTTTCCCCCTGCCGCGCAGCGGTGGGGCGGTGTGTAGCCTAGCGCAGCGAATAGA
CCAGCTATCCGGCCTCTGGCCGGGCATATTGGGCAAGGGCAGCAGCGCCCCACAAGGGCGCTGATAACCG
CGCCTAGTGGATTATTCTTAGATAATCATGGATGGATTTTTCCAACACCCCGCCAGCCCCCGCCCCTGCT
GGGTTTGCAGGTTTGGGGGCGTGACAGTTATTGCAGGGGTTCGTGACAGTTATTGCAGGGGGGCGTGACA
GTTATTGCAGGGGTTCGTGACAGTTAGTACGGGAGTGACGGGCACTGGCTGGCAATGTCTAGCAACGGCA
GGCATTTCGGCTGAGGGTAAAAGAACTTTCCGCTAAGCGATAGACTGTATGTAAACACAGTATTGCAAGG
ACGCGGAACATGCCTCATGTGGCGGCCAGGACGGCCAGCCGGGATCGGGATACTGGTCGTTACCAGAGCC
ACCGACCCGAGCAAACCCTTCTCTATCAGATCGTTGACGAGTATTACCCGGCATTCGCTGCGCTTATGGC
AGAGCAGGGAAAGGAATTGCCGGGCTATGTGCAACGGGAATTTGAAGAATTTCTCCAATGCGGGCGGCTG
GAGCATGGCTTTCTACGGGTTCGCTGCGAGTCTTGCCACGCCGAGCACCTGGTCGCTTTCAGAAATCAAT
CTAAAGTATATATGAGTAAACTTGGTCTGACAGGCCCCTGAATTCGCATCTAGACTGATGAGACGTGGTA
GAGCCACAAACAGCCGGTACAAGCAACGATCTCCAGGACCATCTGAATCATGCGCGGATGACACGAACTC
ACGACGGCGATCACAGACATTAACCCACAGTACAGACACTGCGACAACGTGGCAATTCGTCGCAATACAA
CGTCGGTCAGTTTCACCTGATTTACGTAAAAACCCGCTTCGGCGGGTTTTTGCTTTTGGAGGGGCAGAAA
GATGAATGACTGTCCTTTGGCAGTTTATTCTTGACATGTAGTGAGGGGGCTGGTATAATCACATAGTACT
GTTGGAATTGTGAGCGGATAACAATTCCATACAGAAACAGAGGAGATATTACATATGAGTAAAGGAGAAG
AGCTTTTCACAGGAGTTGTCCCAATCCTCGTGGAATTAGACGGTGATGTTAATGGGCACAAGTTCTCTGT
CAGTGGAGAGGGTGAAGGCGACGCAACATATGGCAAGCTGACCCTTAAATTTATTTGCACCACGGGTAAA
CTACCTGTTCCATGGCCAACACTGGTCACTACGTTCGGGTATGGGGTTCAGTGCTTTGCGCGCTACCCAG
ATCACATGAAACAGCACGACTTTTTCAAGAGTGCAATGCCCGAAGGCTATGTACAGGAGAGAACCATCTT
TTTTAAGGATGACGGCAACTATAAGACACGCGCCGAAGTGAAGTTCGAGGGTGATACCCTTGTTAATAGA
ATCGAGTTAAAGGGTATTGACTTTAAGGAAGATGGAAATATTTTAGGCCACAAACTGGAATATAACTATA
ACTCCCATAATGTGTACATTATGGCCGACAAGCAAAAGAACGGTATCAAGGTTAACTTCAAGATCAGACA
CAACATTGAGGATGGAAGCGTTCAACTAGCCGACCATTACCAACAAAACACCCCAATTGGCGATGGGCCT
GTGCTGTTACCAGACAACCATTACCTGTCCACTCAATCTGCCCTTTCGAAAGATCCCAACGAAAAGCGCG
ACCACATGGTCCTTCTTGAGTTTGTCACGGCTGCTGGGATTACACACGGCATGGATGAACTATACAAATA
AATCCGTAATCGTTAATCCGCAAATAACGTAAAAACCCGCTTCGGCGGGTTTTTTTATGGGGGGAGTTTA
GGGAAAGAGCATTTGTCAGCTGCGTCTCAAGCAGTTACAGAGATGTTACGAACCCCCAGGACATCCGAGA
ATGCGAGGCGATGGAGGGTACAACCGGGAGAGTGTTCACCGACAAACAACAGATAAAACAAAAGGCCCAG
TCTTCCGACTGAGCCTTTTGTTTTATTTGATGTCTGGCAGTTCCCCGCCGCTATCTGATCATCAAATAAT
AATTTCTTCAT
[68 nt withheld, positions 4842-4909]
TACATCACTGCCCGCTTTCCAGTCGGGAAACCTGTCGTGCCAGCTGCATTAATGAATCGGCCAACGCGCG
GGGAGAGGCGGTTTGCGTATTGGGCGCCAGGGTGGTTTTTCTTTTCACCAGTGACACCGGCAACAGCTGA
TTGCCCTTCACCGCCTGGCCCTGAGAGAGTTGCAGCAAGCGGTCCACGCTGGTTTGCCCCAGCAGGCGAA
AATCCTGTTTGATGGTGGTTAACGGCGGGATATAACATGAGCTGTCTTCGGTATCGTCGTATCCCACTAC
CGAGATATCCGCACCAACGCGCAGCCCGGACTCGGTAATGGCGCGCATTGCGCCCAGCGCCATCTGATCG
TTGGCAACCAGCATCGCAGTGGGAACGATGCCCTCATTCAGCATTTGCATGGTTTGTTGAAAACCGGACA
TGGCACTCCAGTCGCCTTCCCGTTCCGCTATCGGCTGAATTTGATTGCGAGTGAGATATTTATGCCAGCC
AGCCAGACGCAGACGCGCCGAGACAGAACTTAATGGGCCCGCTAACAGCGCGATTTGCTGGTGACCCAAT
GCGACCAGATGCTCCACGCCCAGTCGCGTACCGTCTTCATGGGAGAAAATAATACTGTTGATGGGTGTCT
GGTCAGAGACATCAAGAAATAACGCCGGAACATTAGTGCAGGCAGCTTCCACAGCAATGGCATCCTGGTC
ATCCAGCGGATAGTTAATGATCAGCCCACTGACGCGTTGCGCGAGAAGATTGTGCACCGCCGCTTTACAG
GCTTCGACGCCGCTTCGTTCTACCATCGACACCACCACGCTGGCACCCAGTTGATCGGCGCGAGATTTAA
TCGCCGCGACAATTTGCGACGGCGCGTGCAGGGCCAGACTGGAGGTGGCAACGCCAATCAGCAACGACTG
TTTGCCCGCCAGTTGTTGTGCCACGCGGTTGGGAATGTAATTCAGCTCCGCCATCGCCGCTTCCACTTTT
TCCCGCGTTTTCGCAGAAACGTGGCTGGCCTGGTTCACCACGCGGGAAACGGTCTGATAAGAGACACCGG
CATACTCTGCGACATCGTATAACGTTACTGGTTTCATGAGTACCTCTCCTGTATCTTGTGTACTTGCGTA
CCGTAATATCTCCTCTGTTTCTGTATAACAGTACTATGTGATTATACCAGCCCCCTCACTACATGTCAAG
AATAAACTGCCAAAGCCGAGCGGCCGCTTATTTGCCGACTACCTTGGTGATCTCGCCTTTCACGTAGTGG
ACAAATTCTTCCAACTGATCTGCGCGCGAGGCCAAGCGATCTTCTTCTTGTCCAAGATAAGCCTGTCTAG
CTTCAAGTATGACGGGCTGATACTGGGCCGGCAGGCGCTCCATTGCCCAGTCGGCAGCGACATCCTTCGG
CGCGATTTTGCCGGTTACTGCGCTGTACCAAATGCGGGACAACGTAAGCACTACATTTCGCTCATCGCCA
GCCCAGTCGGGCGGCGAGTTCCATAGCGTTAAGGTTTCATTTAGCGCCTCAAATAGATCCTGTTCAGGAA
CCGGATCAAAGAGTTCCTCCGCCGCTGGACCTACCAAGGCAACGCTATGTTCTCTTGCTTTTGTCAGCAA
GATAGCCAGATCAATGTCGATCGTGGCTGGCTCGAAGATACCCGCAAGAATGTCATTGCGCTGCCATTCT
CCAAATTGCAGTTCGCGCTTAGCTGGATAACGCCACGGAATGATGTCGTCGTGCACAACAATGGTGACTT
CTACAGCGCGGAGAATCTCGCTCTCTCCAGGGGAAGCCGAAGTTTCCAAAAGGTCGTTGATCAAAGCTCG
CCGCGTTGTTTCATCAAGCCTTACGGTCACCGTAACCAGCAAATCAATATCACTGTGTGGCTTCAGGCCG
CCATCCACTGCGGAGCCGTACAAATGTACGGCCAGCAACGTCGGTTCGAGATGGCGCTCGATGACGCCAA
CTACCTCTGATAGTTGAGTCGATACTTCGGCGATCACCGCTTCCCTCATAATGTTTAACTTTGTTTTAGG
GCGACTGCCCTGCTGCGTAACATCGTTGCTGCTCCATAACATCAAACATCGACCCACGGCGTAACGCGCT
TGCTGCTTGGATGCCCGAGGCATAGACTGTACCCCAAAAAAACAGTCATAACAAGCCATGAAAACCGCCA
CTGCGCCGTTACCACCGCTGCGTTCGGTCAAGGTTCTGGACCAGTTGCGTGAGCGCATACGCTACTTGCA
TTACAGCTTACGAACCGAACAGGCTTATGTCCACTGGGTTCGTGCCTTCATCCGTTTCCACGGTGTGCGT
CACCCGGCAACCTTGGGTAGCAGCGAAGTCGAGGCATTTCTGTCCTGGCTGGTCATGACCAAAATCCCTT
AACGTGAGTCAGCCTGCCGCCTTGGGCCGGGTGATGTCGTACTTGCCCGCCGCGAACTCGGTTACCGTCC
AGCCCAGCGCGACCAGCTCCGGCAACGCCTCGCGCACCCGCTTGCGGCGCTTGCGCATGGTCGAACCACT
GGCCTCTGACGGCCAGACATAGCCGCACAAGGTATCTATGGAAGCCTTGCCGGTTTTGCCGGGGTCGATC
CAGCCACACAGCCGCTGGTGCAGCAGGCGGGCGGTTTCGCTGTCCAGCGCCCGCACCTCGTCCATGCTGA
TGCGCACATGCTGGCCGCCACCCATGACGGCCTGCGCGATCAAGGGGTTCAGGGCCACGTACAGGCGCCC
GTCCGCCTCGTCGCTGGCGTACTCCGACAGCAGCCGAAACCCCTGCCGCTTGCGGCCATTCTGGGCGATG
ATGGATACCTTCCAAAGGCGCTCGATGCAGTCCTGTATGTGCTTGAGCGCCCCACCACTATCGACCTCTG
CCCCGATTTCCTTTGCCAGCGCCCGATAGCTACCTTTGACCACATGGCATTCAGCGGTGACGGCCTCCCA
CTTGGGTTCCAGGAACAGCCGGAGCTGCCGTCCGCCTTCGGTCTTGGGTTCCGGGCCAAGCACTAGGCCA
TTAGGCCCAGCCATGGCCACCAGCCCTTGCAGGATGCGCAGATCATCAGCGCCCAGCGGCTCCGGGCCGC
TGAACTCGATCCGCTTGCCGTCGCCGTAGTCATACGTCACGTCCAGCTTGCTGCGCTTGCGCTCGCCCCG
CTTGAGGGCACGGAACAGGCCGGGGGCCAGACAGTGCGCCGGGTCGTGCCGGACGTGGCTGAGGCTGTGC
TTGTTCTTAGGCTTCACCACGGGGCACCCCCTTGCTCTTGCGCTGCCTCTCCAGCACGGCGGGCTTGAGC
ACCCCGCCGTCATGCCGCCTGAACCACCGATCAGCGAACGGTGCGCCATAGTTGGCCTTGCTCACACCGA
AGCGGACGAAGAACCGGCGCTGGTCGTCGTCCACACCCCATTCCTCGGCCTCGGCGCTGGTCATGCTCGA
CAGGTAGGACTGCCAGCGGATGTTATCGACCAGTACCGAGCTGCCCCGGCTGGCCTGCTGCTGGTCGCCT
GCGCCCATCATGGCCGCGCCCTTGCTGGCATGGTGCAGGAACACGATAGAGCACCCGGTATCGGCGGCGA
TGGCCTCCATGCGACCGATGACCTGGGCCATGGGGCCGCTGGCGTTTTCTTCCTCGATGTGGAACCGGCG
CAGCGTGTCCAGCACCATCAGGCGGCGGCCCTCGGCGGCGCGCTTGAGGCCGTCGAACCACTCCGGGGCC
ATGATGTTGGGCAGGCTGCCGATCAGCGGCTGGATCAGCAGGCCGTCAGCCACGGCTTGCCGTTCCTCGG
CGCTGAGGTGCGCCCCAAGGGCGTGCAGGCGGTGATGAATGGCGGTGGGCGGGTCTTCGGCGGGCAGGTA
GATCACCGGGCCGGTGGGCAGTTCGCCCACCTCCAGCAGATCCGGCCCGCCTGCAATCTGTGCGGCCAGT
TGCAGGGCCAGCATGGATTTACCGGCACCACCGGGCGACACCAGCGCCCCGACCGTACCGGCCACCATGT
TGGGCAAAACGTAGTCCAGCGGTGGCGGCGCTGCTGCGAACGCCTCCAGAATATTGATAGGCTTATGGGT
AGCCATTGATTGCCTCCTTTGCAGGCAGTTGGTGGTTAGGCGCTGGCGGGGTCACTACCCCCGCCCTGCG
CCGCTCTGAGTTCTTCCAGGCACTCGCGCAGCGCCTCGTATTCGTCGTCGGTCAGCCAGAACTTGCGCTG
ACGCATCCCTTTGGCCTTCATGCGCTCGGCATATCGCGCTTGGCGTACAGCGTCAGGGCTGGCCAGCAGG
TCGCCGGTCTGCTTGTCCTTTTGGTCTTTCATATCAGTCACCGAGAAACTTGCCGGGGCCGAAAGGCTTG
TCTTCGCGGAACAAGGACAAGGTGCAGCCGTCAAGGTTAAGGCTGGCCATATCAGCGACTGAAAAGCGGC
CAGCCTCGGCCTTGTTTGACGTATAACCAAAGCCACCGGGCAACCAATAGCCCTTGTCACTTTTGATCAG
GTAGACCGACCCTGAAGCGCTTTTTTCGTATTCCATAAAACCCCCTTCTGTGCGTGAGTACTCATAGTAT
AACAGGCGTGAGTACCAACGCAAGCACTACATG
Features (pLannotate 1.2.2; 15 found; start..end, strand, type, name):
   2204..2291    -  oriT           RSF1010 oriT: origin of transfer of the broad-host-range plasmid RSF1010 (Scholz et al., 1989)
   2322..2603    +  CDS            mobC: MOBC_ECOLX - Protein predicted: Swiss-Prot protein existence level 4. This protein is essential to promote the specific transfer of the plasmid in the presence of conjugative plasmids. From Escherichia coli.
   2633..3027    +  rep_origin     RSF1010 oriV: replication origin of the broad-host-range plasmid RSF1010; requires the RSF1010 RepA/B/C proteins for replication (Scholz et al., 1989)
   3784..3808    +  protein_bind   lac operator: The lac repressor binds to the lac operator to inhibit transcription in E. coli. This inhibition can be relieved by adding lactose or isopropyl-β-D-thiogalactopyranoside (IPTG). lac repressor encoded by lacI
   3835..4548    +  CDS            GFPmut3: GFPmut3 is a basic (constitutively fluorescent) green fluorescent protein published in 1996, derived from Aequorea victoria. It is reported to be a very rapidly-maturing weak dimer.
   4743..4786    +  terminator     rrnB T1 terminator: Escherichia coli rrnB; transcription terminator T1 from the E. coli rrnB gene
   4846..4894    -  terminator     fd terminator (sequence withheld): central terminator from bacteriophage fd (Otsuka and Kunisawa, 1982)
   4917..5996    -  CDS            lacI: LACI_ECOLI - Experimental evidence at protein level: Swiss-Prot protein existence level 1. Repressor of the lactose operon. Binds allolactose as an inducer. From Escherichia coli (strain K12).
   6130..6918    -  CDS            aadA: S3AD_ECOLX - Experimental evidence at protein level: Swiss-Prot protein existence level 1. Mediates bacterial resistance to the antibiotics streptomycin and spectinomycin. From Escherichia coli.
   6925..6981    -  CDS            GmR (fragment): gentamycin acetyltransferase; aacC1; confers resistance to gentamycin
   7157..7180    -  promoter       Pc promoter (fragment): intI1 (promoter lies within the coding sequence); class 1 integron promoter
   7298..8149    -  CDS            RSF1010 RepC: replication protein C of the broad-host-range plasmid RSF1010 (Scholz et al., 1989); repC
   8136..8975    -  CDS            RSF1010 RepA: replication protein A of the broad-host-range plasmid RSF1010 (Scholz et al., 1989); repA
   8967..9041    -  ncRNA          Plasmid R1162: Accession: RF00043 - R1162-like plasmid antisense RNA
   9489..2123    -  CDS            mobA (across the origin): MOBA2_ECOLX - Also known as repB. Experimental evidence at protein level: Swiss-Prot protein existence level 1. Part of the relaxosome complex that is responsible for plasmid transfer during conjugation. Locally unwinds DNA and catalyzes the cleavage of one of the DNA strands at oriT. The cleaved strand is then transferred through the dedicated type IV secretion apparatus. MobA remains covalently linked at the 5' end of the strand, and once in the recipient cell, it probably catalyzes the rejoining of the two ends of the strand, re-forming the circular plasmid DNA. The primase activity of MobA
