>Addgene plasmid #110618 | pBTK552 | addgene full sequence | sequence record 218147 | Addgene NGS Result
AGATGGCGCTCGATGACGCCAACTACCTCTGATAGTTGAGTCGATACTTCGGCGATCACCGCTTCCCTCA
TAATGTTTAACTTTGTTTTAGGGCGACTGCCCTGCTGCGTAACATCGTTGCTGCTCCATAACATCAAACA
TCGACCCACGGCGTAACGCGCTTGCTGCTTGGATGCCCGAGGCATAGACTGTACCCCAAAAAAACAGTCA
TAACAAGCCATGAAAACCGCCACTGCGCCGTTACCACCGCTGCGTTCGGTCAAGGTTCTGGACCAGTTGC
GTGAGCGCATACGCTACTTGCATTACAGCTTACGAACCGAACAGGCTTATGTCCACTGGGTTCGTGCCTT
CATCCGTTTCCACGGTGTGCGTCACCCGGCAACCTTGGGTAGCAGCGAAGTCGAGGCATTTCTGTCCTGG
CTGGTCATGACCAAAATCCCTTAACGTGAGTCAGCCTGCCGCCTTGGGCCGGGTGATGTCGTACTTGCCC
GCCGCGAACTCGGTTACCGTCCAGCCCAGCGCGACCAGCTCCGGCAACGCCTCGCGCACCCGCTGGCGGC
GCTTGCGCATGGTCGAACCACTGGCCTCTGACGGCCAGACATAGCCGCACAAGGTATCTATGGAAGCCTT
GCCGGTTTTGCCGGGGTCGATCCAGCCACACAGCCGCTGGTGCAGCAGGCGGGCGGTTTCGCTGTCCAGC
GCCCGCACCTCGTCCATGCTGATGCGCACATGCTGGCCGCCACCCATGACGGCCTGCGCGATCAAGGGGT
TCAGGGCCACGTACAGGCGCCCGTCCGCCTCGTCGCTGGCGTACTCCGACAGCAGCCGAAACCCCTGCCG
CTTGCGGCCATTCTGGGCGATGATGGATACCTTCCAAAGGCGCTCGATGCAGTCCTGTATGTGCTTGAGC
GCCCCACCACTATCGACCTCTGCCCCGATTTCCTTTGCCAGCGCCCGATAGCTACCTTTGACCACCATGG
CATCAGCGGTGACGGCCTCCCACTTGGGTTCCAGGAACAGCCGGAGCTGCCGTCCGCCTTCGGTCTTGGG
TTCCGGGCCAAGCACTAGGCCATTAGGCCCAGCCATGGCCACCAGCCCTTGCAGGATGCGCAGATCATCA
GCGCCCAGCGGCTCCGGGCCGCTGAACTCGATCCGCTTGCCGTCGCCGTAGTCATACGTCACGTCCAGCT
TGCTGCGCTTGCGCTCGCCCCGCTTGAGGGCACGGAACAGGCCGGGGGCCAGACAGTGCGCCGGGTCGTG
CCGGACGTGGCTGAGGCTGTGCTTGTTCTTAGGCTTCACCACGGGGCACCCCCTTGCTCTTGCGCTGCCT
CTCCAGCACGGCGGGCTTGAGCACCCCGCCGTCATGCCGCCTGAACCACCGATCAGCGAACGGTGCGCCA
TAGTTGGCCTTGCTCACACCGAAGCGGACGAAGAACCGGCGCTGGTCGTCGTCCACACCCCATTCCTCGG
CCTCGGCGCTGGTCATGCTCGACAGGTAGGACTGCCAGCGGATGTTATCGACCAGTACCGAGCTGCCCCG
GCTGGCCTGCTGCTGGTCGCCTGCGCCCATCATGGCCGCGCCCTTGCTGGCATGGTGCAGGAACACGATA
GAGCACCCGGTATCGGCGGCGATGGCCTCCATGCGACCGATGACCTGGGCCATGGGGCCGCTGGCGTTTT
CTTCCTCGATGTGGAACCGGCGCAGCGTGTCCAGCACCATCAGGCGGCGGCCCTCGGCGGCGCGCTTGAG
GCCGTCGAACCACTCCGGGGCCATGATGTTGGGCAGGCTGCCGATCAGCGGCTGGATCAGCAGGCCGTCA
GCCACGGCTTGCCGTTCCTCGGCGCTGAGGTGCGCCCCAAGGGCGTGCAGGCGGTGATGAATGGCGGTGG
GCGGGTCTTCGGCGGGCAGGTAGATCACCGGGCCGGTGGGCAGTTCGCCCACCTCCAGCAGATCCGGCCC
GCCTGCAATCTGTGCGGCCAGTTGCAGGGCCAGCATGGATTTACCGGCACCACCGGGCGACACCAGCGCC
CCGACCGTACCGGCCACCATGTTGGGCAAAACGTAGTCCAGCGGTGGCGGCGCTGCTGCGAACGCCTCCA
GAATATTGATAGGCTTATGGGTAGCCATTGATTGCCTCCTTTGCAGGCAGTTGGTGGTTAGGCGCTGGCG
GGGTCACTACCCCCGCCCTGCGCCGCTCTGAGTTCTTCCAGGCACTCGCGCAGCGCCTCGTATTCGTCGT
CGGTCAGCCAGAACTTGCGCTGACGCATCCCTTTGGCCTTCATGCGCTCGGCATATCGCGCTTGGCGTAC
AGCGTCAGGGCTGGCCAGCAGGTCGCCGGTCTGCTTGTCCTTTTGGTCTTTCATATCAGTCACCGAGAAA
CTTGCCGGGGCCGAAAGGCTTGTCTTCGCGGAACAAGGACAAGGTGCAGCCGTCAAGGTTAAGGCTGGCC
ATATCAGCGACTGAAAAGCGGCCAGCCTCGGCCTTGTTTGACGTATAACCAAAGCCACCGGGCAACCAAT
AGCCCTTGTCACTTTTGATCAGGTAGACCGACCCTGAAGCGCTTTTTTCGTATTCCATAAAACCCCCTTC
TGTGCGTGAGTACTCATAGTATAACAGGCGTGAGTACCAACGCAAGCACTACATGCTGAAATCTGGCCCG
CCCCTGTCCATGCCTCGCTGGCGGGGTGCCGGTGCCCGTGCCAGCTCGGCCCGCGCAAGCTGGACGCTGG
GCAGACCCATGACCTTGCTGACGGTGCGCTCGATGTAATCCGCTTCGTGGCCGGGCTTGCGCTCTGCCAG
CGCTGGGCTGGCCTCGGCCATGGCCTTGCCGATTTCCTCGGCACTGCGGCCCCGGCTGGCCAGCTTCTGC
GCGGCGATAAAGTCGCACTTGCTGAGGTCATCACCGAAGCGCTTGACCAGCCCGGCCATCTCGCTGCGGT
ACTCGTCCAGCGCCGTGCGCCGGTGGCGGCTAAGCTGCCGCTCGGGCAGTTCGAGGCTGGCCAGCCTGCG
GGCCTTCTCCTGCTGCCGCTGGGCCTGCTCGATCTGCTGGCCAGCCTGCTGCACCAGCGCCGGGCCAGCG
GTGGCGGTCTTGCCCTTGGATTCACGCAGCAGCACCCACGGCTGATAACCGGCGCGGGTGGTGTGCTTGT
CCTTGCGGTTGGTGAAGCCCGCCAAGCGGCCATAGTGGCGGCTGTCGGCGCTGGCCGGGTCGGCGTCGTA
CTCGCTGGCCAGCGTCCGGGCAATCTGCCCCCGAAGTTCACCGCCTGCGGCGTCGGCCACCTTGACCCAT
GCCTGATAGTTCTTCGGGCTGGTTTCCACTACCAGGGCAGGCTCCCGGCCCTCGGCTTTCATGTCATCCA
GGTCAAACTCGCTGAGGTCGTCCACCAGCACCAGACCATGCCGCTCCTGCTCGGCGGGCCTGATATACAC
GTCATTGCCCTGGGCATTCATCCGCTTGAGCCATGGCGTGTTCTGGAGCACTTCGGCGGCTGACCATTCC
CGGTTCATCATCTGGCCGGTGGTGGCGTCCCTGACGCCGATATCGAAGCGCTCACAGCCCATGGCCTTGA
GCTGTCGGCCTATGGCCTGCAAAGTCCTGTCGTTCTTCATCGGGCCACCAAGCGCAGCCAGATCGAGCCG
TCCTCGGTTGTCAGTGGCGTCAGGTCGAGCAAGAGCAACGATGCGATCAGCAGCACCACCGTAGGCATCA
TGGAAGCCAGCATCACGGTTAGCCATAGCTTCCAGTGCCACCCCCGCGACGCGCTCCGGGCGCTCTGCGC
GGCGCTGCTCACCTCGGCGGCTACCTCCCGCAACTCTTTGGCCAGCTCCACCCATGCCGCCCCTGTCTGG
CGCTGGGCTTTCAGCCACTCCGCCGCCTGCGCCTCGCTGGCCTGCTGGGTCTGGCTCATGACCTGCCGGG
CTTCGTCGGCCAGTGTCGCCATGCTCTGGGCCAGCGGTTCGATCTGCTCCGCTAACTCGTTGATGCCTCT
GGATTTCTTCACTCTGTCGATTGCGTTCATGGTCTATTGCCTCCCGGTATTCCTGTAAGTCGATGATCTG
GGCGTTGGCGGTGTCGATGTTCAGGGCCACGTCTGCCCGGTCGGTGCGGATGCCCCGGCCTTCCATCTCC
ACCACGTTCGGCCCCAGGTGAACACCGGGCAGGCGCTCGATGCCCTGCGCCTCAAGTGTTCTGTGGTCAA
TGCGGGCGTCGTGGCCAGCCCGCTCTAATGCCCGGTTGGCATGGTCGGCCCATGCCTCGCGGGTCTGCTC
AAGCCATGCCTTGGGCTTGAGCGCTTCGGTCTTCTGTGCCCCGCCCTTCTCCGGGGTCTTGCCGTTGTAC
CGCTTGAACCACTGAGCGGCGGGCCGCTCGATGCCGTCATTGATCCGCTCGGAGATCATCAGGTGGCAGT
GCGGGTTCTCGCCGCCACCGGCATGGATGGCCAGCGTATACGGCAGGCGCTCGGCACCGGTCAGGTGCTG
GGCGAACTCGGACGCCAGCGCCTTCTGCTGGTCGAGGGTCAGCTCGACCGGCAGGGCAAATTCGACCTCC
TTGAACAGCCGCCCATTGGCGCGTTCATACAGGTCGGCAGCATCCCAGTAGTCGGCGGGCCGCTCGACGA
ACTCCGGCATGTGCCCGGATTCGGCGTGCAAGACTTCATCCATGTCGCGGGCATACTTGCCTTCGCGCTG
GATGTAGTCGGCCTTGGCCCTGGCCGATTGGCCGCCCGACCTGCTGCCGGTTTTCGCCGTAAGGTGATAA
ATCGCCATGCTGCCTCGCTGTTGCTTTTGCTTTTCGGCTCCATGCAATGGCCCTCGGAGAGCGCACCGCC
CGAAGGGTGGCCGTTAGGCCAGTTTCTCGAAGAGAAACCGGTAAGTGCGCCCTCCCCTACAAAGTAGGGT
CGGGATTGCCGCCGCTGTGCCTCCATGATAGCCTACGAGACAGCACATTAACAATGGGGTGTCAAGATGG
TTAAGGGGAGCAACAAGGCGGCGGATCGGCTGGCCAAGCTCGAAGAACAACGAGCGCGAATCAATGCCGA
AATTCAGCGGGTGCGGGCAAGGGAACAGCAGCAAGAGCGCAAGAACGAAACAAGGCGCAAGGTGCTGGTG
GGGGCCATGATTTTGGCCAAGGTGAACAGCAGCGAGTGGCCGGAGGATCGGCTCATGGCGGCAATGGATG
CGTACCTTGAACGCGACCACGACCGCGCCTTGTTCGGTCTGCCGCCACGCCAGAAGGATGAGCCGGGCTG
AATGATCGACCGAGACAGGCCCTGCGGGGCTGCACACGCGCCCCCACCCTTCGGGTAGGGGGAAAGGCCG
CTAAAGCGGCTAAAAGCGCTCCAGCGTATTTCTGCGGGGTTTGGTGTGGGGTTTAGCGGGCTTTGCCCGC
CTTTCCCCCTGCCGCGCAGCGGTGGGGCGGTGTGTAGCCTAGCGCAGCGAATAGACCAGCTATCCGGCCT
CTGGCCGGGCATATTGGGCAAGGGCAGCAGCGCCCCACAAGGGCGCTGATAACCGCGCCTAGTGGATTAT
TCTTAGATAATCATGGATGGATTTTTCCAACACCCCGCCAGCCCCCGCCCCTGCTGGGTTTGCAGGTTTG
GGGGCGTGACAGTTATTGCAGGGGTTCGTGACAGTTATTGCAGGGGGGCGTGACAGTTATTGCAGGGGTT
CGTGACAGTTAGTACGGGAGTGACGGGCACTGGCTGGCAATGTCTAGCAACGGCAGGCATTTCGGCTGAG
GGTAAAAGAACTTTCCGCTAAGCGATAGACTGTATGTAAACACAGTATTGCAAGGACGCGGAACATGCCT
CATGTGGCGGCCAGGACGGCCAGCCGGGATCGGGATACTGGTCGTTACCAGAGCCACCGACCCGAGCAAA
CCCTTCTCTATCAGATCGTTGACGAGTATTACCCGGCATTCGCTGCGCTTATGGCAGAGCAGGGAAAGGA
ATTGCCGGGCTATGTGCAACGGGAATTTGAAGAATTTCTCCAATGCGGGCGGCTGGAGCATGGCTTTCTA
CGGGTTCGCTGCGAGTCTTGCCACGCCGAGCACCTGGTCGCTTTCAGAAATCAATCTAAAGTATATATGA
GTAAACTTGGTCTGACAGGCCCCTGAATTCGCATCTAGACTGATGAGACGTGGTAGAGCCACAAACAGCC
GGTACAAGCAACGATCTCCAGGACCATCTGAATCATGCGCGGATGACACGAACTCACGACGGCGATCACA
GACATTAACCCACAGTACAGACACTGCGACAACGTGGCAATTCGTCGCAATACAACGTCGGTCAGTTTCA
CCTGATTTACGTAAAAACCCGCTTCGGCGGGTTTTTGCTTTTGGAGGGGCAGAAAGATGAATGACTGTCC
TTTGGCAGTTTATTCTTGACATGTAGTGAGGGGGCTGGTATAATCACATAGTACTGTTGGAATTGTGAGC
GGATAACAATTCCATACAGAAACAGAGGAGATATTACATATGAGTAAAGGAGAAGAGCTTTTCACAGGAG
TTGTCCCAATCCTCGTGGAATTAGACGGTGATGTTAATGGGCACAAGTTCTCTGTCAGTGGAGAGGGTGA
AGGCGACGCAACATATGGCAAGCTGACCCTTAAATTTATTTGCACCACGGGTAAACTACCTGTTCCATGG
CCAACACTGGTCACTACGTTCGGGTATGGGGTTCAGTGCTTTGCGCGCTACCCAGATCACATGAAACAGC
ACGACTTTTTCAAGAGTGCAATGCCCGAAGGCTATGTACAGGAGAGAACCATCTTTTTTAAGGATGACGG
CAACTATAAGACACGCGCCGAAGTGAAGTTCGAGGGTGATACCCTTGTTAATAGAATCGAGTTAAAGGGT
ATTGACTTTAAGGAAGATGGAAATATTTTAGGCCACAAACTGGAATATAACTATAACTCCCATAATGTGT
ACATTATGGCCGACAAGCAAAAGAACGGTATCAAGGTTAACTTCAAGATCAGACACAACATTGAGGATGG
AAGCGTTCAACTAGCCGACCATTACCAACAAAACACCCCAATTGGCGATGGGCCTGTGCTGTTACCAGAC
AACCATTACCTGTCCACTCAATCTGCCCTTTCGAAAGATCCCAACGAAAAGCGCGACCACATGGTCCTTC
TTGAGTTTGTCACGGCTGCTGGGATTACACACGGCATGGATGAACTATACAAATAAATCCGTAATCGTTA
ATCCGCAAATAACGTAAAAACCCGCTTCGGCGGGTTTTTTTATGGGGGGAGTTTAGGGAAAGAGCATTTG
TCAGCTGCGTCTCAAGCAGTTACAGAGATGTTACGAACCCCCAGGACATCCGAGAATGCGAGGCGATGGA
GGGTACAACCGGGAGAGTGTTCACCGACAAACAACAGATAAAACAAAAGGCCCAGTCTTCCGACTGAGCC
TTTTGTTTTATTTGATGTCTGGCAGTTCCCCGCCGCTATCTGATCATCAAATAATAATTTCTTCAT
[68 nt withheld, positions 7487-7554]
TACATCACTGCCCGCTTTCCAGTCGGGAAACCTGTCGTGCCAGCTGCATTAATGAATCGGCCAACGCGCG
GGGAGAGGCGGTTTGCGTATTGGGCGCCAGGGTGGTTTTTCTTTTCACCAGTGACACCGGCAACAGCTGA
TTGCCCTTCACCGCCTGGCCCTGAGAGAGTTGCAGCAAGCGGTCCACGCTGGTTTGCCCCAGCAGGCGAA
AATCCTGTTTGATGGTGGTTAACGGCGGGATATAACATGAGCTGTCTTCGGTATCGTCGTATCCCACTAC
CGAGATATCCGCACCAACGCGCAGCCCGGACTCGGTAATGGCGCGCATTGCGCCCAGCGCCATCTGATCG
TTGGCAACCAGCATCGCAGTGGGAACGATGCCCTCATTCAGCATTTGCATGGTTTGTTGAAAACCGGACA
TGGCACTCCAGTCGCCTTCCCGTTCCGCTATCGGCTGAATTTGATTGCGAGTGAGATATTTATGCCAGCC
AGCCAGACGCAGACGCGCCGAGACAGAACTTAATGGGCCCGCTAACAGCGCGATTTGCTGGTGACCCAAT
GCGACCAGATGCTCCACGCCCAGTCGCGTACCGTCTTCATGGGAGAAAATAATACTGTTGATGGGTGTCT
GGTCAGAGACATCAAGAAATAACGCCGGAACATTAGTGCAGGCAGCTTCCACAGCAATGGCATCCTGGTC
ATCCAGCGGATAGTTAATGATCAGCCCACTGACGCGTTGCGCGAGAAGATTGTGCACCGCCGCTTTACAG
GCTTCGACGCCGCTTCGTTCTACCATCGACACCACCACGCTGGCACCCAGTTGATCGGCGCGAGATTTAA
TCGCCGCGACAATTTGCGACGGCGCGTGCAGGGCCAGACTGGAGGTGGCAACGCCAATCAGCAACGACTG
TTTGCCCGCCAGTTGTTGTGCCACGCGGTTGGGAATGTAATTCAGCTCCGCCATCGCCGCTTCCACTTTT
TCCCGCGTTTTCGCAGAAACGTGGCTGGCCTGGTTCACCACGCGGGAAACGGTCTGATAAGAGACACCGG
CATACTCTGCGACATCGTATAACGTTACTGGTTTCATGAGTACCTCTCCTGTATCTTGTGTACTTGCGTA
CCGAATATCTCCTCTGTTTCTGTATAACAGTACTATGTGATTATACCAGCCCCCTCACTACATGTCAAGA
ATAAACTGCCAAAGCCGAGCGGCCGCTTATTTGCCGACTACCTTGGTGATCTCGCCTTTCACGTAGTGGA
CAAATTCTTCCAACTGATCTGCGCGCGAGGCCAAGCGATCTTCTTCTTGTCCAAGATAAGCCTGTCTAGC
TTCAAGTATGACGGGCTGATACTGGGCCGGCAGGCGCTCCATTGCCCAGTCGGCAGCGACATCCTTCGGC
GCGATTTTGCCGGTTACTGCGCTGTACCAAATGCGGGACAACGTAAGCACTACATTTCGCTCATCGCCAG
CCCAGTCGGGCGGCGAGTTCCATAGCGTTAAGGTTTCATTTAGCGCCTCAAATAGATCCTGTTCAGGAAC
CGGATCAAAGAGTTCCTCCGCCGCTGGACCTACCAAGGCAACGCTATGTTCTCTTGCTTTTGTCAGCAAG
ATAGCCAGATCAATGTCGATCGTGGCTGGCTCGAAGATACCCGCAAGAATGTCATTGCGCTGCCATTCTC
CAAATTGCAGTTCGCGCTTAGCTGGATAACGCCACGGAATGATGTCGTCGTGCACAACAATGGTGACTTC
TACAGCGCGGAGAATCTCGCTCTCTCCAGGGGAAGCCGAAGTTTCCAAAAGGTCGTTGATCAAAGCTCGC
CGCGTTGTTTCATCAAGCCTTACGGTCACCGTAACCAGCAAATCAATATCACTGTGTGGCTTCAGGCCGC
CATCCACTGCGGAGCCGTACAAATGTACGGCCAGCAACGTCGGTTCG
Features (pLannotate 1.2.2; 16 found; start..end, strand, type, name):
     78..134     -  CDS            GmR (fragment): gentamycin acetyltransferase; aacC1; confers resistance to gentamycin
    310..333     -  promoter       Pc promoter (fragment): intI1 (promoter lies within the coding sequence); class 1 integron promoter
    451..1302    -  CDS            RSF1010 RepC (fragment): replication protein C of the broad-host-range plasmid RSF1010 (Scholz et al., 1989); repC
   1289..2128    -  CDS            RSF1010 RepA: replication protein A of the broad-host-range plasmid RSF1010 (Scholz et al., 1989); repA
   2120..2194    -  ncRNA          Plasmid R1162: Accession: RF00043 - R1162-like plasmid antisense RNA
   2639..3610    -  CDS            RSF1010 RepB: replication protein B of the broad-host-range plasmid RSF1010 (Scholz et al., 1989); repB
   3610..4020    -  CDS            mobB: MOBB2_ECOLX - Protein predicted: Swiss-Prot protein existence level 4. This protein is essential to promote the specific transfer of the plasmid in the presence of conjugative plasmids. From Escherichia coli.
   4849..4936    -  oriT           RSF1010 oriT: origin of transfer of the broad-host-range plasmid RSF1010 (Scholz et al., 1989)
   4967..5248    +  CDS            mobC: MOBC_ECOLX - Protein predicted: Swiss-Prot protein existence level 4. This protein is essential to promote the specific transfer of the plasmid in the presence of conjugative plasmids. From Escherichia coli.
   5278..5672    +  rep_origin     RSF1010 oriV: replication origin of the broad-host-range plasmid RSF1010; requires the RSF1010 RepA/B/C proteins for replication (Scholz et al., 1989)
   6429..6453    +  protein_bind   lac operator: The lac repressor binds to the lac operator to inhibit transcription in E. coli. This inhibition can be relieved by adding lactose or isopropyl-β-D-thiogalactopyranoside (IPTG). lac repressor encoded by lacI
   6480..7193    +  CDS            GFPmut3: GFPmut3 is a basic (constitutively fluorescent) green fluorescent protein published in 1996, derived from Aequorea victoria. It is reported to be a very rapidly-maturing weak dimer.
   7388..7431    +  terminator     rrnB T1 terminator: Escherichia coli rrnB; transcription terminator T1 from the E. coli rrnB gene
   7491..7539    -  terminator     fd terminator (sequence withheld): central terminator from bacteriophage fd (Otsuka and Kunisawa, 1982)
   7562..8641    -  CDS            lacI: LACI_ECOLI - Experimental evidence at protein level: Swiss-Prot protein existence level 1. Repressor of the lactose operon. Binds allolactose as an inducer. From Escherichia coli (strain K12).
   8774..71      -  CDS            aadA (across the origin): S3AD_ECOLX - Experimental evidence at protein level: Swiss-Prot protein existence level 1. Mediates bacterial resistance to the antibiotics streptomycin and spectinomycin. From Escherichia coli.
