[The description below was written by a language model from this plasmid's Addgene catalogue record and pLannotate feature annotations shown in this document.]
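Description:
pBTK552 is a low-copy, broad-host-range bacterial expression plasmid of about 9.5 kb, assembled with the Bee microbiome ToolKit (BTK) modular cloning system on an RSF1010 backbone. Replication depends on the RSF1010 oriV together with the plasmid-encoded RepA, RepB and RepC proteins, an arrangement that makes the replicon largely independent of host initiation factors and allows maintenance in many Gram-negative species. An R1162-like antisense RNA involved in regulating the replication genes is also annotated. The backbone keeps the RSF1010 mobilization region (oriT, mobA/repB, mobB and mobC), so the plasmid can be transferred by conjugation when a helper conjugative system supplies the mating machinery. Selection is by spectinomycin through the aadA adenylyltransferase gene, which also confers streptomycin resistance. A short gentamicin acetyltransferase fragment and a partial class 1 integron Pc promoter sit next to aadA and appear to be remnants of the resistance cassette's origin rather than functional parts.

The payload is an inducible reporter unit. GFPmut3, a rapidly maturing Aequorea-derived green fluorescent protein, lies downstream of a lac operator and is followed by the rrnB T1 terminator. According to the catalogue entry, it is driven by the CP25 promoter, which the automated annotation does not mark as a separate feature. A lacI gene in the opposite orientation, ending at the fd terminator, supplies the repressor from the plasmid itself, so GFP expression is held off until lactose analogues such as IPTG are added, without relying on a host lacI. The two sequence records (depositor and sequencing-derived) differ by one nucleotide in length and in their start coordinates but show the same architecture. The associated work concerns engineering bee gut bacteria, where the plasmid serves to test inducible expression in non-model hosts.
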