Addgene plasmid #110618: pBTK552
Purpose: BTK assembled broad-host-range plasmid encoding inducible GFP driven CP25 promoter with lac operator. Also encodes LacI.
Depositing lab: Jeffrey Barrick. Depositing organization: University of Texas at Austin. Publication: Genetic Engineering of Bee Gut Microbiome Bacteria with a Toolkit for Modular Assembly of Broad-Host-Range Plasmids. Leonard SP, Perutka J, Powell JE, Geng P, Richhart DD, Byrom M, Kar S, Davies BW, Ellington AD, Moran NA, Barrick JE. ACS Synth Biol. 2018 May 18;7(5):1279-1290. doi: 10.1021/acssynbio.7b00399. Epub 2018 Apr 13. PubMed 29608282.
Backbone
  Vector backbone: RSF1010
  Vector type: Bacterial Expression
Growth in bacteria
  Bacterial resistance: Spectinomycin, 50 μg/mL
  Growth temperature: 37°C
  Growth strain: DH5alpha
  Copy number: Low Copy
Gene/Insert
  Gene/Insert name: GFP
  Species: Synthetic
  Cloning method: Restriction Enzyme; 5′ cloning site unknown (unknown if destroyed); 3′ cloning site unknown (unknown if destroyed)
Terms and licenses: Academic/Nonprofit Terms; Industry Terms: Not Available to Industry
How to cite: pBTK552 was a gift from Jeffrey Barrick (Addgene plasmid # 110618 ; http://n2t.net/addgene:110618 ; RRID:Addgene_110618)
